>Addgene plasmid #213603 | pRK5-PLA2G15-6xHis WT | addgene full sequence | sequence record 424660 | Addgene NGS Result
TTCGAGCTCGCCCGACATTGATTATTGACTAGTTATTAATAGTAATCAATTACGGGGTCATTAGTTCATA
GCCCATATATGGAGTTCCGCGTTACATAACTTACGGTAAATGGCCCGCCTGGCTGACCGCCCAACGACCC
CCGCCCATTGACGTCAATAATGACGTATGTTCCCATAGTAACGCCAATAGGGACTTTCCATTGACGTCAA
TGGGTGGAGTATTTACGGTAAACTGCCCACTTGGCAGTACATCAAGTGTATCATATGCCAAGTACGCCCC
CTATTGACGTCAATGACGGTAAATGGCCCGCCTGGCATTATGCCCAGTACATGACCTTATGGGACTTTCC
TACTTGGCAGTACATCTACGTATTAGTCATCGCTATTACCATGGTGATGCGGTTTTGGCAGTACATCAAT
GGGCGTGGATAGCGGTTTGACTCACGGGGATTTCCAAGTCTCCACCCCATTGACGTCAATGGGAGTTTGT
TTTGGCACCAAAATCAACGGGACTTTCCAAAATGTCGTAACAACTCCGCCCCATTGACGCAAATGGGCGG
TAGGCGTGTACGGTGGGAGGTCTATATAAGCAGAGCTCGTTTAGTGAACCGTCAGATCGCCTGGAGACGC
CATCCACGCTGTTTTGACCTCCATAGAAGACACCGGGACCGATCCAGCCTCCGCGGCCGGGAACGGTGCA
TTGGAACGCGGATTCCCCGTGCCAAGAGTGACGTAAGTACCGCCTATAGAGTCTATAGGCCCACCCCCTT
GGCTTCGTTAGAACGCGGCTACAATTAATACATAACCTTATGTATCATACACATACGATTTAGGTGACAC
TATAGAATAACATCCACTTTGCCTTTCTCTCCACAGGTGTCCACTCCCAGGTCCAACTGCACCTCGGTTC
TATCGATTGAATTCACCATGGGCCTCCACCTCCGCCCCTACCGTGTGGGGCTGCTCCCGGATGGCCTCCT
GTTCCTCTTGCTGCTGCTAATGCTGCTCGCGGACCCAGCGCTCCCGGCCGGACGTCACCCCCCAGTGGTG
CTGGTCCCTGGTGATTTGGGTAACCAACTGGAAGCCAAGCTGGACAAGCCGACAGTGGTGCACTACCTCT
GCTCCAAGAAGACCGAAAGCTACTTCACAATCTGGCTGAACCTGGAACTGCTGCTGCCTGTCATCATTGA
CTGCTGGATTGACAATATCAGGCTGGTTTACAACAAAACATCCAGGGCCACCCAGTTTCCTGATGGTGTG
GATGTACGTGTCCCTGGCTTTGGGAAGACCTTCTCACTGGAGTTCCTGGACCCCAGCAAAAGCAGCGTGG
GTTCCTATTTCCACACCATGGTGGAGAGCCTTGTGGGCTGGGGCTACACACGGGGTGAGGATGTCCGAGG
GGCTCCCTATGACTGGCGCCGAGCCCCAAATGAAAACGGGCCCTACTTCCTGGCCCTCCGCGAGATGATC
GAGGAGATGTACCAGCTGTATGGGGGCCCCGTGGTGCTGGTTGCCCACAGTATGGGCAACATGTACACGC
TCTACTTTCTGCAGCGGCAGCCGCAGGCCTGGAAGGACAAGTATATCCGGGCCTTCGTGTCACTGGGTGC
GCCCTGGGGGGGCGTGGCCAAGACCCTGCGCGTCCTGGCTTCAGGAGACAACAACCGGATCCCAGTCATC
GGGCCCCTGAAGATCCGGGAGCAGCAGCGGTCAGCTGTCTCCACCAGCTGGCTGCTGCCCTACAACTACA
CATGGTCACCTGAGAAGGTGTTCGTGCAGACACCCACAATCAACTACACACTGCGGGACTACCGCAAGTT
CTTCCAGGACATCGGCTTTGAAGATGGCTGGCTCATGCGGCAGGACACAGAAGGGCTGGTGGAAGCCACG
ATGCCACCTGGCGTGCAGCTGCACTGCCTCTATGGTACTGGCGTCCCCACACCAGACTCCTTCTACTATG
AGAGCTTCCCTGACCGTGACCCTAAAATCTGCTTTGGTGACGGCGATGGTACTGTGAACTTGAAGAGTGC
CCTGCAGTGCCAGGCCTGGCAGAGCCGCCAGGAGCACCAAGTGTTGCTGCAGGAGCTGCCAGGCAGCGAG
CACATCGAGATGCTGGCCAACGCCACCACCCTGGCCTATCTGAAACGTGTGCTCCTTGGGCCCGGAGGTG
GAGGTAGTCATCATCACCATCACCACTAGGCGGCCGCTAAGTAAGTAAGGATCCCCAGCTTGGCCGCCAT
GGCCCAACTTGTTTATTGCAGCTTATAATGGTTACAAATAAAGCAATAGCATCACAAATTTCACAAATAA
AGCATTTTTTTCACTGCATTCTAGTTGTGGTTTGTCCAAACTCATCAATGTATCTTATCATGTCTGGATC
GGGAATTAATTCGGCGCAGCACCATGGCCTGAAATAACCTCTGAAAGAGGAACTTGGTTAGGTACCTTCT
GAGGCGGAAAGAACCAGCTGTGGAATGTGTGTCAGTTAGGGTGTGGAAAGTCCCCAGGCTCCCCAGCAGG
CAGAAGTATGCAAAGCATGCATCTCAATTAGTCAGCAACCAGGTGTGGAAAGTCCCCAGGCTCCCCAGCA
GGCAGAAGTATGCAAAGCATGCATCTCAATTAGTCAGCAACCATAGTCCCGCCCCTAACTCCGCCCATCC
CGCCCCTAACTCCGCCCAGTTCCGCCCATTCTCCGCCCCATGGCTGACTAATTTTTTTTATTTATGCAGA
GGCCGAGGCCGCCTCGGCCTCTGAGCTATTCCAGAAGTAGTGAGGAGGCTTTTTTGGAGGCCTAGGCTTT
TGCAAAAAGCTGTTAACAGCTTGGCACTGGCCGTCGTTTTACAACGTCGTGACTGGGAAAACCCTGGCGT
TACCCAACTTAATCGCCTTGCAGCACATCCCCCTTTCGCCAGCTGGCGTAATAGCGAAGAGGCCCGCACC
GATCGCCCTTCCCAACAGTTGCGCAGCCTGAATGGCGAATGGCGCCTGATGCGGTATTTTCTCCTTACGC
ATCTGTGCGGTATTTCACACCGCATA
[142 nt withheld, positions 3037-3178]
C
[141 nt withheld, positions 3180-3320]
CCTTTGACGTTGGAGTCCACGTTCTTT
[37 nt withheld, positions 3348-3384]
ACCCTATCTCGGGCTATTCTTTTGATTTATAAGGGATTTTGCCGATTTCGGCCTATTGGTTAAAAAATGA
GCTGATTTAACAAAAATTTAACGCGAATTTTAACAAAATATTAACGTTTACAATTTTATGGTGCACTCTC
AGTACAATCTGCTCTGATGCCGCATAGTTAAGCCAGCCCCGACACCCGCCAACACCCGCTGACGCGCCCT
GACGGGCTTGTCTGCTCCCGGCATCCGCTTACAGACAAGCTGTGACCGTCTCCGGGAGCTGCATGTGTCA
GAGGTTTTCACCGTCATCACCGAAACGCGCGAGACGAAAGGGCCTCGTGATACGCCTATTTTTATAGGTT
AATGTCATGATAATAATGGTTTCTTAGACGTCAGGTGGCACTTTTCGGGGAAATGTGCGCGGAACCCCTA
TTTGTTTATTTTTCTAAATACATTCAAATATGTATCCGCTCATGAGACAATAACCCTGATAAATGCTTCA
ATAATATTGAAAAAGGAAGAGTATGAGTATTCAACATTTCCGTGTCGCCCTTATTCCCTTTTTTGCGGCA
TTTTGCCTTCCTGTTTTTGCTCACCCAGAAACGCTGGTGAAAGTAAAAGATGCTGAAGATCAGTTGGGTG
CACGAGTGGGTTACATCGAACTGGATCTCAACAGCGGTAAGATCCTTGAGAGTTTTCGCCCCGAAGAACG
TTTTCCAATGATGAGCACTTTTAAAGTTCTGCTATGTGGCGCGGTATTATCCCGTATTGACGCCGGGCAA
GAGCAACTCGGTCGCCGCATACACTATTCTCAGAATGACTTGGTTGAGTACTCACCAGTCACAGAAAAGC
ATCTTACGGATGGCATGACAGTAAGAGAATTATGCAGTGCTGCCATAACCATGAGTGATAACACTGCGGC
CAACTTACTTCTGACAACGATCGGAGGACCGAAGGAGCTAACCGCTTTTTTGCACAACATGGGGGATCAT
GTAACTCGCCTTGATCGTTGGGAACCGGAGCTGAATGAAGCCATACCAAACGACGAGCGTGACACCACGA
TGCCTGTAGCAATGGCAACAACGTTGCGCAAACTATTAACTGGCGAACTACTTACTCTAGCTTCCCGGCA
ACAATTAATAGACTGGATGGAGGCGGATAAAGTTGCAGGACCACTTCTGCGCTCGGCCCTTCCGGCTGGC
TGGTTTATTGCTGATAAATCTGGAGCCGGTGAGCGTGGGTCTCGCGGTATCATTGCAGCACTGGGGCCAG
ATGGTAAGCCCTCCCGTATCGTAGTTATCTACACGACGGGGAGTCAGGCAACTATGGATGAACGAAATAG
ACAGATCGCTGAGATAGGTGCCTCACTGATTAAGCATTGGTAACTGTCAGACCAAGTTTACTCATATATA
CTTTAGATTGATTTAAAACTTCATTTTTAATTTAAAAGGATCTAGGTGAAGATCCTTTTTGATAATCTCA
TGACCAAAATCCCTTAACGTGAGTTTTCGTTCCACTGAGCGTCAGACCCCGTAGAAAAGATCAAAGGATC
TTCTTGAGATCCTTTTTTTCTGCGCGTAATCTGCTGCTTGCAAACAAAAAAACCACCGCTACCAGCGGTG
GTTTGTTTGCCGGATCAAGAGCTACCAACTCTTTTTCCGAAGGTAACTGGCTTCAGCAGAGCGCAGATAC
CAAATACTGTTCTTCTAGTGTAGCCGTAGTTAGGCCACCACTTCAAGAACTCTGTAGCACCGCCTACATA
CCTCGCTCTGCTAATCCTGTTACCAGTGGCTGCTGCCAGTGGCGATAAGTCGTGTCTTACCGGGTTGGAC
TCAAGACGATAGTTACCGGATAAGGCGCAGCGGTCGGGCTGAACGGGGGGTTCGTGCACACAGCCCAGCT
TGGAGCGAACGACCTACACCGAACTGAGATACCTACAGCGTGAGCTATGAGAAAGCGCCACGCTTCCCGA
AGGGAGAAAGGCGGACAGGTATCCGGTAAGCGGCAGGGTCGGAACAGGAGAGCGCACGAGGGAGCTTCCA
GGGGGAAACGCCTGGTATCTTTATAGTCCTGTCGGGTTTCGCCACCTCTGACTTGAGCGTCGATTTTTGT
GATGCTCGTCAGGGGGGCGGAGCCTATGGAAAAACGCCAGCAACGCGGCCTTTTTACGGTTCCTGGCCTT
TTGCTGGCCTTTTGCTCACATGTTCTTTCCTGCGTTATCCCCTGATTCTGTGGATAACCGTATTACCGCC
TTTGAGTGAGCTGATACCGCTCGCCGCAGCCGAACGACCGAGCGCAGCGAGTCAGTGAGCGAGGAAGCGG
AAGAGCGCCCAATACGCAAACCGCCTCTCCCCGCGCGTTGGCCGATTCATTAATGCAGCTGGCACGACAG
GTTTCCCGACTGGAAAGCGGGCAGTGAGCGCAACGCAATTAATGTGAGTTAGCTCACTCATTAGGCACCC
CAGGCTTTACACTTTATGCTTCCGGCTCGTATGTTGTGTGGAATTGTGAGCGGATAACAATTTCACACAG
GAAACAGCTATGACATGATTACGAATTAA
Features (pLannotate 1.2.2; 20 found; start..end, strand, type, name):
     14..393     +  enhancer       CMV enhancer: human cytomegalovirus immediate early enhancer
    394..597     +  promoter       CMV promoter: human cytomegalovirus (CMV) immediate early promoter
    733..776     +  intron         CMV intron (fragment): modified intron A from human cytomegalovirus
    828..846     +  promoter       SP6 promoter: promoter for bacteriophage SP6 RNA polymerase
    850..887     +  CDS            IgH signal sequence (fragment): signal sequence from the mouse immunoglobulin heavy chain variable region
    928..2163    +  CDS            PLA2G15: PAG15_HUMAN - Also known as LYPLA3. Experimental evidence at protein level: Swiss-Prot protein existence level 1. Has dual calcium-independent phospholipase and O- acyltransferase activities with a potential role in glycerophospholipid homeostasis and remodeling of acyl groups of lipophilic alcohols present in acidic cellular compartments (PubMed:10092508, PubMed:11790796, PubMed:20410020, PubMed:23958596, PubMed:29724779, PubMed:25727495). Catalyzes hydrolysis of the ester bond of the fatty acyl group attached at sn-1 or sn-2 position of phospholipids (phospholipase A1 or A2 activity) and tra
   2246..2380    +  polyA_signal   SV40 poly(A) signal: SV40 polyadenylation signal
   2449..2806    +  promoter       SV40 promoter: SV40 enhancer and early promoter
   2825..2979    +  CDS            lacZα (fragment): LacZα fragment of β-galactosidase; lacZ fragment
   2985..3036    -  misc_feature   bom (fragment): basis of mobility region from pBR322
   3055..3435    +  rep_origin     M13 ori (sequence partly withheld): M13 bacteriophage origin of replication; arrow indicates direction of (+) strand synthesis
   3511..3560    -  misc_feature   bom (fragment): basis of mobility region from pBR322
   3662..3697    -  CDS            rop (fragment): Rop protein, which maintains plasmids at low copy number; rop
   3792..3896    +  promoter       AmpR promoter: bla
   3897..4757    +  CDS            AmpR: β-lactamase; bla; confers resistance to ampicillin, carbenicillin, and related antibiotics
   4928..5516    +  rep_origin     ori: high-copy-number ColE1/pMB1/pBR322/pUC origin of replication
   5699..5791    +  CDS            lacI (fragment): lac repressor; lacI; The lac repressor binds to the lac operator to inhibit transcription in E. coli. This inhibition can be relieved by adding lactose or isopropyl-β-D-thiogalactopyranoside (IPTG).
   5804..5825    +  protein_bind   CAP binding site: CAP binding activates transcription in the presence of cAMP. E. coli catabolite activator protein
   5840..5870    +  promoter       lac promoter: promoter for the E. coli lac operon
   5878..5894    +  protein_bind   lac operator: The lac repressor binds to the lac operator to inhibit transcription in E. coli. This inhibition can be relieved by adding lactose or isopropyl-β-D-thiogalactopyranoside (IPTG). lac repressor encoded by lacI
