[The description below was written by a language model from this plasmid's Addgene catalogue record and pLannotate feature annotations shown in this document.]
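Description:
pRK5-PLA2G15-6xHis WT is a mammalian expression plasmid built on the pRK5 backbone that produces wild-type human phospholipase A2 group XV (PLA2G15, also called LPLA2 or lysosomal phospholipase) carrying a C-terminal 6xHis tag. It is propagated in E. coli as a high-copy plasmid through a ColE1/pUC-type origin and selected with ampicillin via the β-lactamase gene. The sequenced record is about 5.9 kb. The backbone also carries an M13 phage origin for single-stranded DNA production, together with short remnants of lacZα, lacI, rop and the bom region and a lac promoter/operator segment. These are leftovers of the vector's cloning history and have no role in expression.

The expression cassette begins with the human cytomegalovirus immediate-early enhancer and promoter, followed by a fragment of CMV intron A and an SP6 phage promoter that could support in vitro transcription. A short match to a mouse immunoglobulin heavy-chain signal sequence is annotated just upstream of the insert. This appears to be part of the pRK5 leader region, and the record does not indicate that it is fused to the protein. The PLA2G15 coding sequence, inserted by Gibson cloning, is annotated as a roughly 1.2 kb open reading frame, and an SV40 polyadenylation signal terminates the transcript. The His tag is listed in the catalogue fields but not separately annotated in the feature table. An SV40 enhancer/early promoter region lies downstream of the poly(A) signal, and no mammalian selection marker is recorded, so the plasmid suits transient transfection.

PLA2G15 has calcium-independent phospholipase and acyltransferase activities in acidic compartments. The His tag allows detection or affinity purification of the enzyme, and the associated study concerned lysosomal phospholipid catabolism in Batten disease. The "WT" label suggests it serves as the reference for mutant versions, although none are described in this record.
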