Addgene plasmid #213603: pRK5-PLA2G15-6xHis WT
Purpose: Expresses PLA2G15-6xHis in mammalian cells
Depositing lab: Monther Abu-Remaileh. Depositing organization: Stanford University. Publication: Glycerophosphodiesters inhibit lysosomal phospholipid catabolism in Batten disease. Nyame K, Hims A, Aburous A, Laqtom NN, Dong W, Medoh UN, Heiby JC, Xiong J, Ori A, Abu-Remaileh M. Mol Cell. 2024 Apr 4;84(7):1354-1364.e9. doi: 10.1016/j.molcel.2024.02.006. Epub 2024 Mar 5. PubMed 38447580.
Backbone
  Vector backbone: pRK5
  Vector type: Mammalian Expression
Growth in bacteria
  Bacterial resistance: Ampicillin, 100 μg/mL
  Growth temperature: 37°C
  Growth strain: DH5alpha
  Copy number: High Copy
Gene/Insert
  Gene/Insert name: Phospholipase A2 Group XV (alt names: PLA2G15; Lysosomal phospholipase; LLPL)
  Species: H. sapiens (human)
  Insert size (bp): 1325
  GenBank ID: 23659
  Entrez Gene: PLA2G15 (a.k.a. ACS, GXVPLA2, LLPL, LPLA2, LYPLA3)
  Promoter: CMV
  Tag / fusion protein: 6xHis (C terminal on insert)
  Cloning method: Gibson Cloning
  Sequencing primers: 5′ TCCCAGGTCCAACTGCACCTCGGTTCTATCGATTGAATTC; 3′ GCGGCCGCTAAGTAAGTAAGGATCCCCAGCTTGGCCGCCA
Terms and licenses: Academic/Nonprofit Terms; Industry Terms: Not Available to Industry
How to cite: pRK5-PLA2G15-6xHis WT was a gift from Monther Abu-Remaileh (Addgene plasmid # 213603 ; http://n2t.net/addgene:213603 ; RRID:Addgene_213603)
